Addgene plasmid #83918: hsDCX-EGFP-pHAT
Purpose: human Doublecortin, N-terminal 6-His tag, C-terminal EGFP-Strep-tag II
Depositing lab: Gary Brouhard. Depositing organization: McGill University. Publication: Doublecortin recognizes the 13-protofilament microtubule cooperatively and tracks microtubule ends. Bechstedt S, Brouhard GJ. Dev Cell. 2012 Jul 17;23(1):181-92. doi: 10.1016/j.devcel.2012.05.006. Epub 2012 Jun 21. PubMed 22727374.
Backbone
  Vector backbone: pHAT2
  Backbone manufacturer: Peränen J., Rikkonen M.,Hyvönen M., Kääriäinen L. (1996) T7 vectors with modified T7lac promoter for expression of proteins in E
  Vector type: Bacterial Expression
Growth in bacteria
  Bacterial resistance: Ampicillin, 100 μg/mL
  Growth temperature: 37°C
  Growth strain: DH5alpha
  Copy number: High Copy
Gene/Insert
  Gene/Insert name: Doublecortin isoform b (alt name: DCX isoform b)
  Species: H. sapiens (human); NM_178152.2
  Entrez Gene: DCX (a.k.a. DBCN, DC, LISX, SCLH, XLIS)
  Tag / fusion protein: EGFP+Strep-tag II (C terminal on insert); 6-His (N terminal on insert)
  Cloning method: Unknown
  Sequencing primers: 5′ T7; 3′ EGFP_rev
Resource information
  A portion of this plasmid was derived from a plasmid made by: hsDCX cDNA was a gift from Christopher A. Walsh (Boston Children's Hospital/Harvard Medical School)
Terms and licenses: Academic/Nonprofit Terms; Industry Terms: Not Available to Industry
How to cite: hsDCX-EGFP-pHAT was a gift from Gary Brouhard (Addgene plasmid # 83918 ; http://n2t.net/addgene:83918 ; RRID:Addgene_83918)
