[The description below was written by a language model from this plasmid's Addgene catalogue record and pLannotate feature annotations shown in this document.]
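Description:
hsDCX-EGFP-pHAT is a bacterial expression plasmid built on the pHAT2 backbone, a T7lac-type vector for producing recombinant protein in E. coli. It replicates from a high-copy ColE1/pUC-type origin and is selected with ampicillin through the β-lactamase (AmpR) gene and its own promoter. The annotated 6.3 kb sequence also contains a full lacI gene driven by the lacIq promoter. Scattered around it are backbone remnants that appear only as fragments: pieces of the f1/M13 phage origin, lacZα, bom, rop and pUC polylinker sequence. These are unlikely to be functional parts of the design.

The expression cassette begins with a T7 promoter immediately followed by a lac operator, so transcription requires T7 RNA polymerase and is held off by the plasmid-encoded Lac repressor until it is relieved with IPTG. A phage T7 gene 10 ribosome binding site drives translation of a single fusion protein. This consists of an N-terminal 6xHis tag, human doublecortin (DCX isoform b), EGFP and a C-terminal Strep-tag II, and the cassette ends at a T7 terminator. A reverse-oriented SP6 promoter and a short gene 10-derived fragment lie between the coding region and the terminator. Having different affinity tags at the two ends allows sequential purification that enriches for full-length protein, while EGFP makes the purified protein directly visible by fluorescence microscopy. DCX is a microtubule-associated protein involved in neuronal migration during cortical development. The associated publication concerns its cooperative recognition of 13-protofilament microtubules and its tracking of microtubule ends, which fits use of this construct to produce fluorescent DCX for in vitro microtubule-binding studies. The cloning method is not recorded.
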