Features (pLannotate 1.2.2; 25 found; start..end, strand, type, name):
      1..19      +  promoter       T7 promoter: promoter for bacteriophage T7 RNA polymerase
     19..43      +  protein_bind   lac operator: The lac repressor binds to the lac operator to inhibit transcription in E. coli. This inhibition can be relieved by adding lactose or isopropyl-β-D-thiogalactopyranoside (IPTG). lac repressor encoded by lacI
     56..78      +  RBS            RBS: efficient ribosome binding site from bacteriophage T7 gene 10 (Olins and Rangwala, 1989)
     92..109     +  CDS            7xHis (fragment): 6xHis affinity tag
    167..1261    +  CDS            DCX: DCX_HUMAN - Also known as DBCN, LISX. Experimental evidence at protein level: Swiss-Prot protein existence level 1. Microtubule-associated protein required for initial steps of neuronal dispersion and cortex lamination during cerebral cortex development. May act by competing with the putative neuronal protein kinase DCLK1 in binding to a target protein. May in that way participate in a signaling pathway that is crucial for neuronal interaction before and during migration, possibly as part of a calcium ion-dependent signal transduction pathway. May be part with PAFAH1B1/LIS-1 of overlapping, bu
   1277..1993    +  CDS            EGFP: EGFP is a basic (constitutively fluorescent) green fluorescent protein published in 1996, derived from Aequorea victoria. It is reported to be a rapidly-maturing weak dimer with moderate acid sensitivity.
   2012..2034    +  CDS            Strep-Tag II (fragment): peptide that binds Strep-Tactin®, an engineered form of streptavidin
   2051..2069    -  promoter       SP6 promoter: promoter for bacteriophage SP6 RNA polymerase
   2084..2133    +  CDS            SET1 (fragment): solubility-enhancement tag derived from T7 phage gene 10B
   2141..2188    +  terminator     T7 terminator: transcription terminator for bacteriophage T7 RNA polymerase
   2217..2283    +  CDS            lacZα (fragment): LacZα fragment of β-galactosidase; lacZ fragment
   2287..2511    -  rep_origin     M13 ori (fragment) (sequence partly withheld): M13 bacteriophage origin of replication; arrow indicates direction of (+) strand synthesis
   2512..2532    -  misc_feature   MCS (fragment): pUC18/19 multiple cloning site
   2531..2549    -  promoter       lac UV5 promoter (fragment): E. coli lac promoter with an "up" mutation
   2564..2585    -  protein_bind   CAP binding site: CAP binding activates transcription in the presence of cAMP. E. coli catabolite activator protein
   2598..3680    -  CDS            lacI: lac repressor; lacI; The lac repressor binds to the lac operator to inhibit transcription in E. coli. This inhibition can be relieved by adding lactose or isopropyl-β-D-thiogalactopyranoside (IPTG).
   3681..3758    -  promoter       lacIq promoter: lacI (mutant); In the lacIq allele, a single base change in the promoter boosts expression of the lacI gene about 10-fold.
   3758..3776    -  misc_feature   MCS (fragment): pUC18/19 multiple cloning site
   3777..4010    -  rep_origin     f1 ori (fragment) (sequence partly withheld): f1 bacteriophage origin of replication; arrow indicates direction of (+) strand synthesis
   4013..4112    -  misc_feature   bom (fragment): basis of mobility region from pBR322
   4214..4249    -  CDS            rop (fragment): Rop protein, which maintains plasmids at low copy number; rop
   4344..4448    +  promoter       AmpR promoter: bla
   4449..5309    +  CDS            AmpR: β-lactamase; bla; confers resistance to ampicillin, carbenicillin, and related antibiotics
   5480..6068    +  rep_origin     ori: high-copy-number ColE1/pMB1/pBR322/pUC origin of replication
   6251..6307    +  CDS            lacI (fragment): lac repressor; lacI; The lac repressor binds to the lac operator to inhibit transcription in E. coli. This inhibition can be relieved by adding lactose or isopropyl-β-D-thiogalactopyranoside (IPTG).
>Addgene plasmid #83918 | hsDCX-EGFP-pHAT | depositor full sequence | sequence record 160365 | hsDCX-EGFP-pHAT sequence 6309 bps
TAATACGACTCACTATAGGGAATTGTGAGCGGATAACAATTCCTCTAGCAATAATTTTGTTTAACTTTAA
GAAGGAGATATATCCATGAGTCATCACCATCACCATCACTCCATGCTGGAAGTTCTGTTCCAGGGGCCCA
CCATGGGTCGACAGCTGAGGGGAGCTATGGAACTTGATTTTGGACACTTTGACGAAAGAGATAAGACATC
CAGGAACATGCGAGGCTCCCGGATGAATGGGTTGCCTAGCCCCACTCACAGCGCCCACTGTAGCTTCTAC
CGAACCAGAACCTTGCAGGCACTGAGTAATGAGAAGAAAGCCAAGAAGGTACGTTTCTACCGCAATGGGG
ACCGCTACTTCAAGGGGATTGTGTACGCTGTGTCCTCTGACCGTTTTCGCAGCTTTGACGCCTTGCTGGC
TGACCTGACGCGATCTCTGTCCGACAACATCAACCTGCCTCAGGGAGTGCGTTACATTTACACCATTGAT
GGATCCAGGAAGATCGGAAGCATGGATGAACTGGAGGAAGGGGAAAGCTATGTCTGTTCCTCAGACAACT
TCTTTAAAAAGGTGGAGTACACCAAGAATGTCAATCCCAACTGGTCTGTCAACGTAAAAACATCTGCCAA
TATGAAAGCCCCCCAGTCTTTGGCTAGCAGCAACAGTGCACAGGCCAGGGAGAACAAGGACTTTGTGCGC
CCCAAGCTGGTTACCATCATCCGCAGTGGGGTGAAGCCTCGGAAGGCTGTGCGTGTGCTTCTGAACAAGA
AGACAGCCCACTCTTTTGAGCAAGTCCTCACTGATATCACAGAAGCCATCAAACTGGAGACCGGGGTTGT
CAAAAAACTCTACACTCTGGATGGAAAACAGGTAACTTGTCTCCATGATTTCTTTGGTGATGATGATGTG
TTTATTGCCTGTGGTCCTGAAAAATTTCGCTATGCTCAGGATGATTTTTCTCTGGATGAAAATGAATGCC
GAGTCATGAAGGGAAACCCATCAGCCACAGCTGGCCCAAAGGCATCCCCAACACCTCAGAAGACTTCAGC
CAAGAGCCCTGGTCCTATGCGCCGAAGCAAGTCTCCAGCTGACTCAGGTAACGACCAAGACGCAAACGGA
ACCTCCAGCAGCCAGCTCTCTACCCCCAAGTCTAAGCAGTCTCCCATCTCTACGCCCACCAGTCCTGGCA
GCCTCCGGAAGCACAAGGACCTGTACCTGCCTCTGTCCTTGGATGACTCGGACTCGCTTGGTGATTCCAT
GAGTTCCCCTCAGCAAATGGTGAGCAAGGGCGAGGAGCTGTTCACCGGGGTGGTGCCCATCCTGGTCGAG
CTGGACGGCGACGTAAACGGCCACAAGTTCAGCGTGTCCGGCGAGGGCGAGGGCGATGCCACCTACGGCA
AGCTGACCCTGAAGTTCATCTGCACCACCGGCAAGCTGCCCGTGCCCTGGCCCACCCTCGTGACCACCCT
GACCTACGGCGTGCAGTGCTTCAGCCGCTACCCCGACCACATGAAGCAGCACGACTTCTTCAAGTCCGCC
ATGCCCGAAGGCTACGTCCAGGAGCGCACCATCTTCTTCAAGGACGACGGCAACTACAAGACCCGCGCCG
AGGTGAAGTTCGAGGGCGACACCCTGGTGAACCGCATCGAGCTGAAGGGCATCGACTTCAAGGAGGACGG
CAACATCCTGGGGCACAAGCTGGAGTACAACTACAACAGCCACAACGTCTATATCATGGCCGACAAGCAG
AAGAACGGCATCAAGGTGAACTTCAAGATCCGCCACAACATCGAGGACGGCAGCGTGCAGCTCGCCGACC
ACTACCAGCAGAACACCCCCATCGGCGACGGCCCCGTGCTGCTGCCCGACAACCACTACCTGAGCACCCA
GTCCGCCCTGAGCAAAGACCCCAACGAGAAGCGCGATCACATGGTCCTGCTGGAGTTCGTGACCGCCGCC
GGGATCACTCTCGGCATGGACGAGCTGTACAAGGGATCCGCGGCCGCGGCCTGGAGCCACCCGCAGTTCG
AAAAATGAAAGCTTGAGTATTCTATAGTGTCACCTAAATCCCAGCTTGATCCGGCTGCTAACAAAGCCCG
AAAGGAAGCTGAGTTGGCTGCTGCCACCGCTGAGCAATAACTAGCATAACCCCTTGGGGCCTCTAAACGG
GTCTTGAGGGGTTTTTTGCTGAAAGGAGGAACTATATCCGGATAACCTGGCGTAATAGCGAAGAGGCCCG
CACCGATCGCCCTTCCCAACAGTTGCGCAGCCTGAATGGCGAATGGAAATTGTAAACGTTAATATTTTGT
TAAAATTCGCGTTAAATATTTGTTAAATCAGCTCATTTTTTAACCAATAGGCCGAAATCGGCAAAATCCC
TTATAAATCAAAAGAATAGACCGAGATAGGGT
[37 nt withheld, positions 2413-2449]
AAAGAACGTGGACTCCAACGTCAAAGG
[35 nt withheld, positions 2477-2511]
AGCTTGCATGCCTGCAGGTCGGAAGCATAAAGTGTAAAGCCTGGGGTGCCTAATGAGTGAGCTAACTCAC
ATTAATTGCGTTGCGCTCACTGCCCGCTTTCCAGTCGGGAAACCTGTCGTGCCAGCTGCATTAATGAATC
GGCCAACGCGCGGGGAGAGGCGGTTTGCGTATTGGGCGCCAGGGTGGTTTTTCTTTTCACCAGTGAGACG
GGCAACAGCTGATTGCCCTTCACCGCCTGGCCCTGAGAGAGTTGCAGCAAGCGGTCCACGCTGGTTTGCC
CCAGCAGGCGAAAATCCTGTTTGATGGTGGTTGACGGCGGGATATAACATGAGCTGTCTTCGGTATCGTC
GTATCCCACTACCGAGATATCCGCACCAACGCGCAGCCCGGACTCGGTAATGGCGCGCATTGCGCCCAGC
GCCATCTGATCGTTGGCAACCAGCATCGCAGTGGGAACGATGCCCTCATTCAGCATTTGCATGGTTTGTT
GAAAACCGGACATGGCACTCCAGTCGCCTTCCCGTTCCGCTATCGGCTGAATTTGATTGCGAGTGAGATA
TTTATGCCAGCCAGCCAGACGCAGACGCGCCGAGACAGAACTTAATGGGCCCGCTAACAGCGCGATTTGC
TGGTGACCCAATGCGACCAGATGCTCCACGCCCAGTCGCGTACCGTCTTCATGGGAGAAAATAATACTGT
TGATGGGTGTCTGGTCAGAGACATCAAGAAATAACGCCGGAACATTAGTGCAGGCAGCTTCCACAGCAAT
GGCATCCTGGTCATCCAGCGGATAGTTAATGATCAGCCCACTGACGCGTTGCGCGAGAAGATTGTGCACC
GCCGCTTTACAGGCTTCGACGCCGCTTCGTTCTACCATCGACACCACCACGCTGGCACCCAGTTGATCGG
CGCGAGATTTAATCGCCGCGACAATTTGCGACGGCGCGTGCAGGGCCAGACTGGAGGTGGCAACGCCAAT
CAGCAACGACTGTTTGCCCGCCAGTTGTTGTGCCACGCGGTTGGGAATGTAATTCAGCTCCGCCATCGCC
GCTTCCACTTTTTCCCGCGTTTTCGCAGAAACGTGGCTGGCCTGGTTCACCACGCGGGAAACGGTCTGAT
AAGAGACACCGGCATACTCTGCGACATCGTATAACGTTACTGGTTTCACATTCACCACCCTGAATTGACT
CTCTTCCGGGCGCTATCATGCCATACCGCGAAAGGTTTTGCACCATTCGATGGTGTCGGGTACCGAGCTC
GAATT
[32 nt withheld, positions 3777-3808]
CGGTCGAGGTGCCGTAAAGCT
[56 nt withheld, positions 3830-3885]
G
[124 nt withheld, positions 3887-4010]
CGCCTGATGCGGTATTTTCTCCTTACGCATCTGTGCGGTATTTCACACCGCATATGGTGCACTCTCAGTA
CAATCTGCTCTGATGCCGCATAGTTAAGCCAGCCCCGACACCCGCCAACACCCGCTGACGCGCCCTGACG
GGCTTGTCTGCTCCCGGCATCCGCTTACAGACAAGCTGTGACCGTCTCCGGGAGCTGCATGTGTCAGAGG
TTTTCACCGTCATCACCGAAACGCGCGAGACGAAAGGGCCTCGTGATACGCCTATTTTTATAGGTTAATG
TCATGATAATAATGGTTTCTTAGACGTCAGGTGGCACTTTTCGGGGAAATGTGCGCGGAACCCCTATTTG
TTTATTTTTCTAAATACATTCAAATATGTATCCGCTCATGAGACAATAACCCTGATAAATGCTTCAATAA
TATTGAAAAAGGAAGAGTATGAGTATTCAACATTTCCGTGTCGCCCTTATTCCCTTTTTTGCGGCATTTT
GCCTTCCTGTTTTTGCTCACCCAGAAACGCTGGTGAAAGTAAAAGATGCTGAAGATCAGTTGGGTGCACG
AGTGGGTTACATCGAACTGGATCTCAACAGCGGTAAGATCCTTGAGAGTTTTCGCCCCGAAGAACGTTTT
CCAATGATGAGCACTTTTAAAGTTCTGCTATGTCATACACTATTATCCCGTATTGACGCCGGGCAAGAGC
AACTCGGTCGCCGGGCGCGGTATTCTCAGAATGACTTGGTTGAGTACTCACCAGTCACAGAAAAGCATCT
TACGGATGGCATGACAGTAAGAGAATTATGCAGTGCTGCCATAACCATGAGTGATAACACTGCGGCCAAC
TTACTTCTGACAACGATCGGAGGACCGAAGGAGCTAACCGCTTTTTTGCACAACATGGGGGATCATGTAA
CTCGCCTTGATCGTTGGGAACCGGAGCTGAATGAAGCCATACCAAACGACGAGCGTGACACCACGATGCC
TGTAGCAATGGCAACAACGTTGCGCAAACTATTAACTGGCGAACTACTTACTCTAGCTTCCCGGCAACAA
TTAATAGACTGGATGGAGGCGGATAAAGTTGCAGGACCACTTCTGCGCTCGGCCCTTCCGGCTGGCTGGT
TTATTGCTGATAAATCTGGAGCCGGTGAGCGTGGGTCTCGCGGTATCATTGCAGCACTGGGGCCAGATGG
TAAGCCCTCCCGTATCGTAGTTATCTACACGACGGGGAGTCAGGCAACTATGGATGAACGAAATAGACAG
ATCGCTGAGATAGGTGCCTCACTGATTAAGCATTGGTAACTGTCAGACCAAGTTTACTCATATATACTTT
AGATTGATTTAAAACTTCATTTTTAATTTAAAAGGATCTAGGTGAAGATCCTTTTTGATAATCTCATGAC
CAAAATCCCTTAACGTGAGTTTTCGTTCCACTGAGCGTCAGACCCCGTAGAAAAGATCAAAGGATCTTCT
TGAGATCCTTTTTTTCTGCGCGTAATCTGCTGCTTGCAAACAAAAAAACCACCGCTACCAGCGGTGGTTT
GTTTGCCGGATCAAGAGCTACCAACTCTTTTTCCGAAGGTAACTGGCTTCAGCAGAGCGCAGATACCAAA
TACTGTCCTTCTAGTGTAGCCGTAGTTAGGCCACCACTTCAAGAACTCTGTAGCACCGCCTACATACCTC
GCTCTGCTAATCCTGTTACCAGTGGCTGCTGCCAGTGGCGATAAGTCGTGTCTTACCGGGTTGGACTCAA
GACGATAGTTACCGGATAAGGCGCAGCGGTCGGGCTGAACGGGGGGTTCGTGCACACAGCCCAGCTTGGA
GCGAACGACCTACACCGAACTGAGATACCTACAGCGTGAGCTATGAGAAAGCGCCACGCTTCCCGAAGGG
AGAAAGGCGGACAGGTATCCGGTAAGCGGCAGGGTCGGAACAGGAGAGCGCACGAGGGAGCTTCCAGGGG
GAAACGCCTGGTATCTTTATAGTCCTGTCGGGTTTCGCCACCTCTGACTTGAGCGTCGATTTTTGTGATG
CTCGTCAGGGGGGCGGAGCCTATGGAAAAACGCCAGCAACGCGGCCTTTTTACGGTTCCTGGCCTTTTGC
TGGCCTTTTGCTCACATGTTCTTTCCTGCGTTATCCCCTGATTCTGTGGATAACCGTATTACCGCCTTTG
AGTGAGCTGATACCGCTCGCCGCAGCCGAACGACCGAGCGCAGCGAGTCAGTGAGCGAGGAAGCGGAAGA
GCGCCCAATACGCAAACCGCCTCTCCCCGCGCGTTGGCCGATTCATTAATGCAGCTGAT
