>Addgene plasmid #83918 | hsDCX-EGFP-pHAT | depositor partial sequence | sequence record 160366 | T7 primer
ATTTTGTTTACTTTAAGAAGGAGATATATCCATGAGTCATCACCATCANNNNCACTCCATGCTGGAAGTT
CTGTTCCAGGGGCCCACCATGGGTCGACAGCTGAGGGGAGCTATGGAACTTGATTTTGGACACTTTGACG
AAAGAGATAAGACATCCAGGAACATGCGAGGCTCCCGGATGAATGGGTTGCCTAGCCCCACTCACAGCGC
CCACTGTAGCTTCTACCGAACCAGAACCTTGCAGGCACTGAGTAATGAGAAGAAAGCCAAGAAGGTACGT
TTCTACCGCAATGGGGACCGCTACTTCAAGGGGATTGTGTACGCTGTGTCCTCTGACCGTTTTCGCAGCT
TTGACGCCTTGCTGGCTGACCTGACGCGATCTCTGTCCGACAACATCAACCTGCCTCAGGGAGTGCGTTA
CATTTACACCATTGATGGATCCAGGAAGATCGGAAGCATGGATGAACTGGAGGAAGGGGAAAGCTATGTC
TGTTCCTCAGACAACTTCTTTAAAAAGGTGGAGTACACCAAGAATGTCAATCCCAACTGGTCTGTCAACG
TAAAAACATCTGCCAATATGAAAGCCCCCCAGTCTTTGGCTAGCAGCAACAGTGCACAGGCCAGGGAGAA
CAAGGACTTTGTGCGCCCCAAGCTGGTTACCATCATCCGCAGTGGGGTGAAGCCTCGGAAGGCTGTGCGT
GTGCTTCTGAACAAGAAGACAGCCCACTCTTTNNNGCAAGTCCTCACTGATATCACAGAAGCCATCAAAC
TGGAGACCGGGGTTGTCAAN
