>Addgene plasmid #83918 | hsDCX-EGFP-pHAT | depositor partial sequence | sequence record 160367 | EGFP_rev
TTGCTGAGGGGAACTCATGGAATCACCAAGCGAGTCCNNNNCATCCAAGGACAGAGGCAGGTACAGGTCC
TTGTGCTTCCGGAGGCTGCCAGGACTGGTGGGCGTAGAGATGGGAGACTGCTTAGACTTGGGGGTAGAGA
GCTGGCTGCTGGAGGTTCCGTTTGCGTCTTGGTCGTTACCTGAGTCAGCTGGAGACTTGCTTCGGCGCAT
AGGACCAGGGCTCTTGGCTGAAGTCTTCTGAGGTGTTGGGGATGCCTTTGGGCCAGCTGTGGCTGATGGG
TTTCCCTTCATGACTCGGCATTCATTTTCATCCAGAGAAAAATCATCCTGAGCATAGCGAAATTTTTCAG
GACCACAGGCAATAAACACATCATCATCACCAAAGAAATCATGGAGACAAGTTACCTGTTTTCCATCCAG
AGTGTAGAGTTTTTTGACAACCCCGGTCTCCAGTTTGATGGCTTCTGTGATATCAGTGAGGACTTGCTCA
AAAGAGTGGGCTGTCTTCTTGTTCAGAAGCACACGCACAGCCTTCCGAGGCTTCACCCCACTGCGGATGA
TGGTAACCAGCTTGGGGCGCACAAAGTCCTTGTTCTCCCTGGCCTGTGCACTGTTGCTGCTAGCCAAAGA
CTGGGGGGCTTTCATATTGGCAGATGTTTTTACGTTGACAGACCAGTTGGGATTGACATTCTTGGTGTAC
TCCACCTTTTTAAAGAAGTTGTCTGAGGAACAGACATAGC
