>Addgene plasmid #83918 | hsDCX-EGFP-pHAT | depositor partial sequence | sequence record 160368 | DCX_linker
CAGTCTTTGGNNNCAGCAACAGTGCACAGGCCAGGGAGAACAAGGACTTTGTGCGCCCCAAGCTGGTTAC
CATCATCCGCAGTGGGGTGAAGCCTCGGAAGGCTGTGCGTGTGCTTCTGAACAAGAAGACAGCCCACTCT
TTTGAGCAAGTCCTCACTGATATCACAGAAGCCATCAAACTGGAGACCGGGGTTGTCAAAAAACTCTACA
CTCTGGATGGAAAACAGGTAACTTGTCTCCATGATTTCTTTGGTGATGATGATGTGTTTATTGCCTGTGG
TCCTGAAAAATTTCGCTATGCTCAGGATGATTTTTCTCTGGATGAAAATGAATGCCGAGTCATGAAGGGA
AACCCATCAGCCACAGCTGGCCCAAAGGCATCCCCAACACCTCAGAAGACTTCAGCCAAGAGCCCTGGTC
CTATGCGCCGAAGCAAGTCTCCAGCTGACTCAGGTAACGACCAAGACGCAAACGGAACCTCCAGCAGCCA
GCTCTCTACCCCCAAGTCTAAGCAGTCTCCCATCTCTACGCCCACCAGTCCTGGCAGCCTCCGGAAGCAC
AAGGACCTGTACCTGCCTCTGTCCTTGGATGACTCGGACTCGCTTGGTGATTCCATGAGTTCCCCTCAGC
AAATGGTGAGCAAGGGCGAGGAGCTGTTCACCGGGGTGGTGCCCATCCTGGTCGAGCTGGACGGCGACGT
NNNCGGCCACAAGTTCAGCGTGTCCGGCGAGGGCGAGGGCGATGCCACCTACGGCAAGCTGACCCTGAAG
TTCATCTGCACCACCGGCAAGCTGCCCGTGCCCTGGCCCACCCTCGTGACCACCCTGACCTACGGCGTGC
AGTGCTTCAGCCGCTACCCCGACCACATGAAGCAGCACGACTTCTTCAAGTCCGCCATGCCCGAAGGCTA
CGTCC
