>Addgene plasmid #83918 | hsDCX-EGFP-pHAT | addgene partial sequence | sequence record 166098 | T7 5'-TAATACGACTCACTATAGGG-3'
ATTCCTCTAGCAATAATTTTGTTTAACTTTAAGAAGGAGATATATCCATGAGTCATCACCATCACCATCA
CTCCATGCTGGAAGTTCTGTTCCAGGGGCCCACCATGGGTCGACAGCTGAGGGGAGCTATGGAACTTGAT
TTTGGACACTTTGACGAAAGAGATAAGACATCCAGGAACATGCGAGGCTCCCGGATGAATGGGTTGCCTA
GCCCCACTCACAGCGCCCACTGTAGCTTCTACCGAACCAGAACCTTGCAGGCACTGAGTAATGAGAAGAA
AGCCAAGAAGGTACGTTTCTACCGCAATGGGGACCGCTACTTCAAGGGGATTGTGTACGCTGTGTCCTCT
GACCGTTTTCGCAGCTTTGACGCCTTGCTGGCTGACCTGACGCGATCTCTGTCCGACAACATCAACCTGC
CTCAGGGAGTGCGTTACATTTACACCATTGATGGATCCAGGAAGATCGGAAGCATGGATGAACTGGAGGA
AGGGGAAAGCTATGTCTGTTCCTCAGACAACTTCTTTAAAAAGGTGGAGTACACCAAGAATGTCAATCCC
AACTGGTCTGTCAACGTAAAAACATCTGCCAATATGAAAGCCCCCCAGTCTTTGGCTAGCAGCAACAGTG
CACAGGCCAGGGAGAACAAGGACTTTGTGCGCCCCAAGCTGGTTACCATCATCCGCAGTGGGGTGAAGCC
TCGGAAGGCTGTGCGTGTGCTTCTGAACAAGAAGACAGCCCACTCTTTTGAGCAAGTCCTCACTGATATC
ACAGAAGCCATCAAACTGGAGACCGGGGTTGTCAAAAAACTCTACACTCTGGATGGAAAACAGGTAACTT
GTCTCCATGATTTCTTTGGTGATGATGATGTGTTTATTGCCTGTGGTCCTGAAAAATTTCGCTATGCTCA
GGATGATTTTTCTCTGGATGAAAATGAATGCCGAGTCATGAAGGGAAACCCATCAGCCACAGCTGGCCCA
AAGGCATCCCCAACACCTCAGAAGACTTCAGCCAAGAGCCCTGGTCCTATGCGCCGAAGCAAGTCTCCAG
CTGAC
