>Addgene plasmid #83918 | hsDCX-EGFP-pHAT | addgene partial sequence | sequence record 166103 | T7term 5'-GCTAGTTATTGCTCAGCGG-3'
AGCTTCCTTTCGGGCTTTGTTAGCAGCCGGATCAAGCTGGGATTTAGGTGACACTATAGAATACTCAAGC
TTTCATTTTTCGAACTGCGGGTGGCTCCAGGCCGCGGCCGCGGATCCCTTGTACAGCTCGTCCATGCCGA
GAGTGATCCCGGCGGCGGTCACGAACTCCAGCAGGACCATGTGATCGCGCTTCTCGTTGGGGTCTTTGCT
CAGGGCGGACTGGGTGCTCAGGTAGTGGTTGTCGGGCAGCAGCACGGGGCCGTCGCCGATGGGGGTGTTC
TGCTGGTAGTGGTCGGCGAGCTGCACGCTGCCGTCCTCGATGTTGTGGCGGATCTTGAAGTTCACCTTGA
TGCCGTTCTTCTGCTTGTCGGCCATGATATAGACGTTGTGGCTGTTGTAGTTGTACTCCAGCTTGTGCCC
CAGGATGTTGCCGTCCTCCTTGAAGTCGATGCCCTTCAGCTCGATGCGGTTCACCAGGGTGTCGCCCTCG
AACTTCACCTCGGCGCGGGTCTTGTAGTTGCCGTCGTCCTTGAAGAAGATGGTGCGCTCCTGGACGTAGC
CTTCGGGCATGGCGGACTTGAAGAAGTCGTGCTGCTTCATGTGGTCGGGGTAGCGGCTGAAGCACTGCAC
GCCGTAGGTCAGGGTGGTCACGAGGGTGGGCCAGGGCACGGGCAGCTTGCCGGTGGTGCAGATGAACTTC
AGGGTCAGCTTGCCGTAGGTGGCATCGCCCTCGCCCTCGCCGGACACGCTGAACTTGTGGCCGTTTACGT
CGCCGTCCAGCTCGACCAGGATGGGCACCACCCCGGTGAACAGCTCCTCGCCCTTGCTCACCATTTGCTG
AGGGGAACTCATGGAATCACCAAGCGAGTCCGAGTCATCCAAGGACAGAGGCAGGTACAGGTCCTTGTGC
TTCCGGAGGCTGCCAGGACTGGTGGGCGTAGAGATGG
